>Addgene plasmid #214413 | CFAST-Halotag-ER | addgene full sequence | sequence record 426352 | Addgene NGS Result
TTTGCTCACATGTTCTTTCCTGCGTTATCCCCTGATTCTGTGGATAACCGTATTACCGCCATGCATTAGT
TATTAATAGTAATCAATTACGGGGTCATTAGTTCATAGCCCATATATGGAGTTCCGCGTTACATAACTTA
CGGTAAATGGCCCGCCTGGCTGACCGCCCAACGACCCCCGCCCATTGACGTCAATAATGACGTATGTTCC
CATAGTAACGCCAATAGGGACTTTCCATTGACGTCAATGGGTGGAGTATTTACGGTAAACTGCCCACTTG
GCAGTACATCAAGTGTATCATATGCCAAGTACGCCCCCTATTGACGTCAATGACGGTAAATGGCCCGCCT
GGCATTATGCCCAGTACATGACCTTATGGGACTTTCCTACTTGGCAGTACATCTACGTATTAGTCATCGC
TATTACCATGGTGATGCGGTTTTGGCAGTACATCAATGGGCGTGGATAGCGGTTTGACTCACGGGGATTT
CCAAGTCTCCACCCCATTGACGTCAATGGGAGTTTGTTTTGGCACCAAAATCAACGGGACTTTCCAAAAT
GTCGTAACAACTCCGCCCCATTGACGCAAATGGGCGGTAGGCGTGTACGGTGGGAGGTCTATATAAGCAG
AGCTGGTTTAGTGAACCGTCAGATCCGCTAGCCACCATGGGTGACAGCTATTGGGTCTTTGTGAAACGGG
TGTCCACTAGTGAAACCGAAACCGGAGGCGGCTCCGGAGGCAGCGGCGGTTCTGGAGGTTCCACCCTACC
GGTCTCAGCTGGAGGCAGTGCTGGTGGAAGTGCCGGAGGTAGAATTCTAGAAGGTGCCGCAAGAGAGGCT
GCCGCTAGGGAAGCAGCTGCACGTGAGGCAGCTGCTAGAGAAGCTGCAGCCAGGGAGGCTGCAGCTAGAG
CATCAGGTGGTGGCGGTTCAGGCGGAGGTGGATCTGGAGGTGGCGGATCGGGTGGGGGAGGTTCGACACC
GGTCGCCACCATGGCAGAAATCGGTACTGGCTTTCCATTCGACCCCCATTATGTGGAAGTCCTGGGCGAG
CGCATGCACTACGTCGATGTTGGTCCGCGCGATGGCACCCCTGTGCTGTTCCTGCACGGTAACCCGACCT
CCTCCTACGTGTGGCGCAACATCATCCCGCATGTTGCACCGACCCATCGCTGCATTGCTCCAGACCTGAT
CGGTATGGGCAAATCCGACAAACCAGACCTGGGTTATTTCTTCGACGACCACGTCCGCTTCATGGATGCC
TTCATCGAAGCCCTGGGTCTGGAAGAGGTCGTCCTGGTCATTCACGACTGGGGCTCCGCTCTGGGTTTCC
ACTGGGCCAAGCGCAATCCAGAGCGCGTCAAAGGTATTGCATTTATGGAGTTCATCCGCCCTATCCCGAC
CTGGGACGAATGGCCAGAATTTGCCCGCGAGACCTTCCAGGCCTTCCGCACCACCGACGTCGGCCGCAAG
CTGATCATCGATCAGAACGTTTTTATCGAGGGTACGCTGCCGATGGGTGTCGTCCGCCCGCTGACTGAAG
TCGAGATGGACCATTACCGCGAGCCGTTCCTGAATCCTGTTGACCGCGAGCCACTGTGGCGCTTCCCAAA
CGAGCTGCCAATCGCCGGTGAGCCAGCGAACATCGTCGCGCTGGTCGAAGAATACATGGACTGGCTGCAC
CAGTCCCCTGTCCCGAAGCTGCTGTTCTGGGGCACCCCAGGCGTTCTGATCCCACCGGCCGAAGCCGCTC
GCCTGGCCAAAAGCCTGCCTAACTGCAAGGCTGTGGACATCGGCCCGGGTCTGAATCTGCTGCAAGAAGA
CAACCCGGACCTGATCGGCAGCGAGATCGCGCGCTGGCTGTCGACGCTCGAGATTTCCGGCATGTACAAG
TCCGGACTCAGATCTCGAGCTCAAGCTTCGATCACCACCGTGGAGTCCAACTCCTCCTGGTGGACCAACT
GGGTGATCCCCGCCATCTCCGCCCTGGTGGTGGCCCTGATGTACCGCCTGTACATGGCCGAGGACTAAGG
ATCCACCGGATCTAGATAACTGATCATAATCAGCCATACCACATTTGTAGAGGTTTTACTTGCTTTAAAA
AACCTCCCACACCTCCCCCTGAACCTGAAACATAAAATGAATGCAATTGTTGTTGTTAACTTGTTTATTG
CAGCTTATAATGGTTACAAATAAAGCAATAGCATCACAAATTTCACAAATAAAGCATTTTTTTCACTGCA
TTCTAGTTGTGGTTTGTCCAAACTCATCAATGTATCTTAACGCGTAAATTGTAAGCGTTAATATTTTGTT
AAAATTCGCGTTAAATTTTTGTTAAATCAGCTCATTTTTTAACCAATAGGCCGAAATCGGCAAAATCCCT
TATAAATCAAAAGAATAGACCGAGATAGGGT
[37 nt withheld, positions 2412-2448]
AAAGAACGTGGACTCCAACGTCAAAGG
[49 nt withheld, positions 2476-2524]
T
[91 nt withheld, positions 2526-2616]
G
[124 nt withheld, positions 2618-2741]
CAGGTGGCACTTTTCGGGGAAATGTGCGCGGAACCCCTATTTGTTTATTTTTCTAAATACATTCAAATAT
GTATCCGCTCATGAGACAATAACCCTGATAAATGCTTCAATAATATTGAAAAAGGAAGAGTCCTGAGGCG
GAAAGAACCAGCTGTGGAATGTGTGTCAGTTAGGGTGTGGAAAGTCCCCAGGCTCCCCAGCAGGCAGAAG
TATGCAAAGCATGCATCTCAATTAGTCAGCAACCAGGTGTGGAAAGTCCCCAGGCTCCCCAGCAGGCAGA
AGTATGCAAAGCATGCATCTCAATTAGTCAGCAACCATAGTCCCGCCCCTAACTCCGCCCATCCCGCCCC
TAACTCCGCCCAGTTCCGCCCATTCTCCGCCCCATGGCTGACTAATTTTTTTTATTTATGCAGAGGCCGA
GGCCGCCTCGGCCTCTGAGCTATTCCAGAAGTAGTGAGGAGGCTTTTTTGGAGGCCTAGGCTTTTGCAAA
GATCGATCAAGAGACAGGATGAGGATCGTTTCGCATGATTGAACAAGATGGATTGCACGCAGGTTCTCCG
GCCGCTTGGGTGGAGAGGCTATTCGGCTATGACTGGGCACAACAGACAATCGGCTGCTCTGATGCCGCCG
TGTTCCGGCTGTCAGCGCAGGGGCGCCCGGTTCTTTTTGTCAAGACCGACCTGTCCGGTGCCCTGAATGA
ACTGCAAGACGAGGCAGCGCGGCTATCGTGGCTGGCCACGACGGGCGTTCCTTGCGCAGCTGTGCTCGAC
GTTGTCACTGAAGCGGGAAGGGACTGGCTGCTATTGGGCGAAGTGCCGGGGCAGGATCTCCTGTCATCTC
ACCTTGCTCCTGCCGAGAAAGTATCCATCATGGCTGATGCAATGCGGCGGCTGCATACGCTTGATCCGGC
TACCTGCCCATTCGACCACCAAGCGAAACATCGCATCGAGCGAGCACGTACTCGGATGGAAGCCGGTCTT
GTCGATCAGGATGATCTGGACGAAGAGCATCAGGGGCTCGCGCCAGCCGAACTGTTCGCCAGGCTCAAGG
CGAGCATGCCCGACGGCGAGGATCTCGTCGTGACCCATGGCGATGCCTGCTTGCCGAATATCATGGTGGA
AAATGGCCGCTTTTCTGGATTCATCGACTGTGGCCGGCTGGGTGTGGCGGACCGCTATCAGGACATAGCG
TTGGCTACCCGTGATATTGCTGAAGAGCTTGGCGGCGAATGGGCTGACCGCTTCCTCGTGCTTTACGGTA
TCGCCGCTCCCGATTCGCAGCGCATCGCCTTCTATCGCCTTCTTGACGAGTTCTTCTGAGCGGGACTCTG
GGGTTCGAAATGACCGACCAAGCGACGCCCAACCTGCCATCACGAGATTTCGATTCCACCGCCGCCTTCT
ATGAAAGGTTGGGCTTCGGAATCGTTTTCCGGGACGCCGGCTGGATGATCCTCCAGCGCGGGGATCTCAT
GCTGGAGTTCTTCGCCCACCCTAGGGGGAGGCTAACTGAAACACGGAAGGAGACAATACCGGAAGGAACC
CGCGCTATGACGGCAATAAAAAGACAGAATAAAACGCACGGTGTTGGGTCGTTTGTTCATAAACGCGGGG
TTCGGTCCCAGGGCTGGCACTCTGTCGATACCCCACCGAGACCCCATTGGGGCCAATACGCCCGCGTTTC
TTCCTTTTCCCCACCCCACCCCCCAAGTTCGGGTGAAGGCCCAGGGCTCGCAGCCAACGTCGGGGCGGCA
GGCCCTGCCATAGCCTCAGGTTACTCATATATACTTTAGATTGATTTAAAACTTCATTTTTAATTTAAAA
GGATCTAGGTGAAGATCCTTTTTGATAATCTCATGACCAAAATCCCTTAACGTGAGTTTTCGTTCCACTG
AGCGTCAGACCCCGTAGAAAAGATCAAAGGATCTTCTTGAGATCCTTTTTTTCTGCGCGTAATCTGCTGC
TTGCAAACAAAAAAACCACCGCTACCAGCGGTGGTTTGTTTGCCGGATCAAGAGCTACCAACTCTTTTTC
CGAAGGTAACTGGCTTCAGCAGAGCGCAGATACCAAATACTGTTCTTCTAGTGTAGCCGTAGTTAGGCCA
CCACTTCAAGAACTCTGTAGCACCGCCTACATACCTCGCTCTGCTAATCCTGTTACCAGTGGCTGCTGCC
AGTGGCGATAAGTCGTGTCTTACCGGGTTGGACTCAAGACGATAGTTACCGGATAAGGCGCAGCGGTCGG
GCTGAACGGGGGGTTCGTGCACACAGCCCAGCTTGGAGCGAACGACCTACACCGAACTGAGATACCTACA
GCGTGAGCTATGAGAAAGCGCCACGCTTCCCGAAGGGAGAAAGGCGGACAGGTATCCGGTAAGCGGCAGG
GTCGGAACAGGAGAGCGCACGAGGGAGCTTCCAGGGGGAAACGCCTGGTATCTTTATAGTCCTGTCGGGT
TTCGCCACCTCTGACTTGAGCGTCGATTTTTGTGATGCTCGTCAGGGGGGCGGAGCCTATGGAAAAACGC
CAGCAACGCGGCCTTTTTACGGTTCCTGGCCTTTTGCTGGCCT
Features (pLannotate 1.2.2; 16 found; start..end, strand, type, name):
      1..59      +  rep_origin     RSF ori (fragment): Plasmids containing the RSF 1030 origin of replication can be propagated in E. coli cells that contain additional plasmids with compatible origins.
    127..430     +  enhancer       CMV enhancer: human cytomegalovirus immediate early enhancer
    431..634     +  promoter       CMV promoter: human cytomegalovirus (CMV) immediate early promoter
    670..702     +  CDS            Y-FAST (fragment): small protein tag, derived from photoactive yellow protein, that allows in vivo fluorescent labeling by addition of a cell-permeant fluorogen (Plamont et al., 2016)
    991..1881    +  CDS            HaloTag®: modified bacterial dehalogenase that forms covalent bonds with chloroalkane derivatives
   1888..2025    +  CDS            CYB5A (fragment): CYB5_RABIT - Also known as CYB5. Experimental evidence at protein level: Swiss-Prot protein existence level 1. Cytochrome b5 is a membrane-bound hemoprotein functioning as an electron carrier for several membrane-bound oxygenases. From Oryctolagus cuniculus (Rabbit).
   2051..2135    +  CDS            large T antigen (fragment): large T antigen from SV40 (simian virus 40)
   2158..2279    +  polyA_signal   SV40 poly(A) signal: SV40 polyadenylation signal
   2313..2741    -  rep_origin     f1 ori (sequence partly withheld): f1 bacteriophage origin of replication; arrow indicates direction of (+) strand synthesis
   2768..2872    +  promoter       AmpR promoter: bla
   2874..3231    +  promoter       SV40 promoter: SV40 enhancer and early promoter
   3266..4060    +  CDS            NeoR/KanR: aminoglycoside phosphotransferase from Tn5; aph(3')-II (or nptII); confers resistance to neomycin, kanamycin, and G418 (Geneticin®)
   4081..4233    +  CDS            ble (fragment): BLE_KLEPN - Experimental evidence at protein level: Swiss-Prot protein existence level 1. Binding protein with a strong affinity to the bleomycin family of antibiotics. Binds to CL990; an antimitotic-antibiotic compound. From Klebsiella pneumoniae.
   4292..4339    +  polyA_signal   HSV TK poly(A) signal: herpes simplex virus thymidine kinase polyadenylation signal (Cole and Stacy, 1985)
   4430..4446    -  polyA_signal   bGH poly(A) signal (fragment): bovine growth hormone polyadenylation signal
   4668..5256    +  rep_origin     ori: high-copy-number ColE1/pMB1/pBR322/pUC origin of replication
