[The description below was written by a language model from this plasmid's Addgene catalogue record and pLannotate feature annotations shown in this document.]
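Description:
CFAST-Halotag-ER is a 5,304 bp mammalian expression plasmid that places the small C-terminal fragment of the split FAST fluorogenic reporter on the endoplasmic reticulum. It derives from the backbone CFAST-20nm-Halo-6xHp, into which the rat cytochrome b5 ER membrane-targeting sequence was cloned between HindIII and BamHI. The CMV enhancer and immediate-early promoter drive a single fusion reading frame. This begins with a short FAST-derived fragment (CFAST), continues through roughly 290 bp of unannotated sequence that, given the backbone name, is probably a spacer, and then runs into a full HaloTag. It ends in the cytochrome b5 C-terminal tail anchor. The annotation software matched this segment to the rabbit CYB5A entry, but the catalogue lists it as rat. An SV40 polyadenylation signal terminates the transcript.

The plasmid is propagated in E. coli from a high-copy ColE1/pUC-type origin and also carries an f1 origin. A single NeoR/KanR gene is preceded by both a bacterial promoter and the SV40 early promoter and followed by the HSV TK polyadenylation signal. It therefore gives kanamycin resistance in bacteria and could allow G418 selection in mammalian cells. The short RSF ori, ble, large T antigen and bGH hits are small fragments and probably backbone remnants rather than functional parts.

The construct belongs to a fluorogenic complementation tool kit for studying lipid droplet–organelle interactions. CFAST is non-fluorescent alone, but when it meets a complementary N-terminal FAST fragment anchored on another organelle, the reconstituted tag binds a cell-permeant fluorogen and reports close membrane apposition. HaloTag, labelled covalently with chloroalkane dyes, independently shows the construct's expression and ER distribution.
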