Addgene plasmid #214413: CFAST-Halotag-ER
Purpose: ER localization of CFAST fused to Halotag-ER
Depositing lab: Chi-Lun Chang. Publication: A fluorogenic complementation tool kit for interrogating lipid droplet-organelle interaction. Li X, Gamuyao R, Wu ML, Cho WJ, King SV, Petersen RA, Stabley DR, Lindow C, Climer LK, Shirinifard A, Ferrara F, Throm RE, Robinson CG, Zhou Y, Carisey AF, Tebo AG, Chang CL. J Cell Biol. 2024 Sep 2;223(9):e202311126. doi: 10.1083/jcb.202311126. Epub 2024 Jul 1. PubMed 38949658.
Backbone
  Vector backbone: CFAST-20nm-Halo-6xHp
  Vector type: Mammalian Expression
Growth in bacteria
  Bacterial resistance: Kanamycin, 50 μg/mL
  Growth temperature: 37°C
  Growth strain: DH5alpha
  Copy number: Unknown
Gene/Insert
  Gene/Insert name: rat cb5 ERM
  Species: R. norvegicus (rat)
  Promoter: CMV
  Tag / fusion protein: CFAST-Halo (N terminal on insert)
  Cloning method: Restriction Enzyme; 5′ cloning site HindIII (unknown if destroyed); 3′ cloning site BamHI (unknown if destroyed)
Terms and licenses: Academic/Nonprofit Terms; Industry Terms: Not Available to Industry
How to cite: CFAST-Halotag-ER was a gift from Chi-Lun Chang (Addgene plasmid # 214413 ; http://n2t.net/addgene:214413 ; RRID:Addgene_214413)
